Addgene plasmid #103996: pEB2-TurboRFP
Purpose: Plasmid encoding TurboRFP
Depositing lab: Philippe Cluzel. Depositing organization: Harvard University. Publication: Systematic characterization of maturation time of fluorescent proteins in living cells. Balleza E, Kim JM, Cluzel P. Nat Methods. 2018 Jan;15(1):47-51. doi: 10.1038/nmeth.4509. Epub 2017 Nov 20. PubMed 29320486.
Backbone
  Vector backbone: pEB2
  Backbone size w/o insert (bp): 3224
  Total vector size (bp): 3920
  Modifications to backbone: See "Notes On Plasmids In This Collection"
  Vector type: Bacterial Expression ; Low copy
Growth in bacteria
  Bacterial resistance: Kanamycin, 50 μg/mL
  Growth temperature: 37°C
  Growth strain: MG1655
  Copy number: Low Copy
Gene/Insert
  Gene/Insert name: TurboRFP
  Species: Synthetic
  Insert size (bp): 696
  Mutation: Mutations relative to eqFP578 (R32G, T68A, L79F, L110F, S131P, L138R)
  Promoter: proC
  Cloning method: Gibson Cloning
  Sequencing primers: 5′ GCGTATCACGAGGCCCTTTC; 3′ AAAGGGAAAACTGTCCATATGCAC
Terms and licenses: Academic/Nonprofit Terms; Industry Terms: Not Available to Industry
Depositor comments: This FP derives from eqFP578. Please see "Notes On Plasmids In This Collection" document for further details and references.
How to cite: pEB2-TurboRFP was a gift from Philippe Cluzel (Addgene plasmid # 103996 ; http://n2t.net/addgene:103996 ; RRID:Addgene_103996)
