[The description below was written by a language model from this plasmid's Addgene catalogue record and pLannotate feature annotations shown in this document.]
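Description:
pEB2-TurboRFP is a low-copy bacterial expression plasmid of about 3.9 kb, built on the pEB2 backbone to express the fluorescent protein TurboRFP in Escherichia coli. It replicates from the pSC101 origin, which depends on the plasmid-encoded Rep101 (RepA) initiator protein and keeps the copy number low. Selection is by kanamycin, conferred by the Tn5-derived neo/nptII aminoglycoside phosphotransferase gene. That gene is followed by a lambda t0 terminator. A short annotated fragment of the Tn5 transposase lies next to the resistance gene and is most likely a remnant of the marker's transposon origin rather than a functional element.

The payload is a synthetic TurboRFP coding sequence of roughly 700 bp, inserted by Gibson assembly. TurboRFP is a constitutively fluorescent orange-red protein derived from eqFP578 of the sea anemone Entacmaea quadricolor, and the record lists six substitutions relative to that parent (R32G, T68A, L79F, L110F, S131P, L138R). According to the catalogue entry, expression is driven by the proC promoter, which is generally used as a constitutive E. coli promoter. The automated feature table does not annotate it, though it would presumably sit in the unannotated region upstream of the coding sequence. Downstream of the reporter are a small remnant of the pUC multiple cloning site and the rrnB T1 transcription terminator, which insulates the expression cassette from the rest of the plasmid.

The plasmid belongs to a collection of matched constructs that was used to systematically measure fluorescent protein maturation times in living cells. In that setting, a common low-copy backbone and promoter allow different fluorescent proteins to be compared directly. Details of the backbone modifications are deferred to the depositor's accompanying notes and are not given in the record.
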