Features (pLannotate 1.2.2; 8 found; start..end, strand, type, name):
    188..880     +  CDS            TurboRFP: TurboRFP is a basic (constitutively fluorescent) orange fluorescent protein published in 2007, derived from Entacmaea quadricolor. It has low acid sensitivity.
    891..910     +  misc_feature   MCS (fragment): pUC18/19 multiple cloning site
    921..967     +  terminator     rrnB T1 terminator: transcription terminator T1 from the E. coli rrnB gene
   1140..2090    -  CDS            Rep101: RepA protein needed for replication with the pSC101 origin; rep101
   2138..2360    -  rep_origin     pSC101 ori: low-copy replication origin that requires the Rep101 protein
   2866..2900    -  terminator     lambda t0 terminator: minimal transcription terminator from phage lambda (Scholtissek and Grosse, 1987)
   2944..3735    -  CDS            neo: KKA2_KLEPN - Also known as kan, nptII. Experimental evidence at protein level: Swiss-Prot protein existence level 1. Resistance to kanamycin, neomycin, paromomycin, ribostamycin, butirosin and gentamicin B. From Klebsiella pneumoniae.
   3767..3886    -  CDS            tnpA (fragment): TN5P_ECOLX - Also known as tnp. Experimental evidence at protein level: Swiss-Prot protein existence level 1. Mediates transposition of transposon Tn5 by a 'cut and paste' mechanism. First, the monomeric transposase binds the 19 bp inverted DNA repeats flanking the transposon. Then, dimerization of the DNA- bound transposase creates a synaptic DNA complex. After nicking of the first DNA strand, excision of the transposon proceeds through a series of intermediates. The transposase then mediates the insertion of the transposon at a new site by strand transfer. The activity of the wild- type tran
>Addgene plasmid #103996 | pEB2-TurboRFP | addgene full sequence | sequence record 200517 | Addgene NGS Result
GGCCCTTTCGTCTTCACCACAGCTAACACCACGTCGTCCCTATCTGCTGCCCTAGGTCTATGAGTGGTTG
CTGGATAACTTTACGGGCATGCATAAGGCTCGTATGATATATTCAGGGAGACCACAACGGTTTCCCTCTA
CAAATAATTTTGTTTAACTTTTCTAGATTTAAGAAGGAGATATACATATGTCTGAGCTGATTAAGGAGAA
CATGCACATGAAGCTGTACATGGAGGGCACCGTGAACAACCACCACTTCAAGTGCACATCCGAGGGCGAA
GGCAAGCCCTACGAGGGCACCCAGACCATGAAGATCAAGGTGGTCGAGGGCGGCCCTTTACCCTTCGCCT
TCGACATCCTGGCTACCAGCTTCATGTACGGCAGCAAGGCCTTCATCAACCACACCCAGGGCATCCCCGA
CTTCTTTAAGCAGTCCTTCCCTGAGGGCTTCACATGGGAGAGAATCACCACATACGAAGACGGGGGCGTG
CTGACCGCTACCCAGGACACCAGCTTCCAGAACGGCTGCATCATCTACAACGTCAAGATCAACGGGGTGA
ACTTCCCATCCAACGGCCCTGTGATGCAGAAGAAAACAAGGGGCTGGGAGGCCAACACCGAGATGCTGTA
CCCCGCTGACGGCGGCCTGAGGGGCCACAGCCAGATGGCCCTGAAGTTAGTGGGCGGGGGCTACCTGCAC
TGCAGCTTCAAGACCACATACAGATCCAAGAAACCCGCTAAGAACTTGAAGATGCCCGGCTTCCACTTCG
TGGACCACAGACTGGAAAGAATCAAGGAGGCCGACAAAGAGACCTACGTCGAGCAGCACGAGATGGCTGT
GGCCAAGTACTGCGACCTGCCTAGCAAACTGGGGCACAGGTAAATGTCCAGACCTGCAGGCATGCAAGCT
CTAGAGGCATCAAATAAAACGAAAGGCTCAGTCGAAAGACTGGGCCTTTCGTTTTATCTGTTGAAATGCA
CCAAAAACTCGTAAAAGCTCTGATGTATCTATCTTTTTTACACCGTTTTCATCTGTGCATATGGACAGTT
TTCCCTTTGATATCTAACGGTGAACAGTTGTTCTACTTTTGTTTGTTAGTCTTGATGCTTCACTGATAGA
TACAAGAGCCATAAGAACCTCAGATCCTTCCGTATTTAGCCAGTATGTTCTCTAGTGTGGTTCGTTGTTT
TTGCGTGAGCCATGAGAACGAACCATTGAGATCATGCTTACTTTGCATGTCACTCAAAAATTTTGCCTCA
AAACTGGTGAGCTGAATTTTTGCAGTTAAAGCATCGTGTAGTGTTTTTCTTAGTCCGTTACGTAGGTAGG
AATCTGATGTAATGGTTGTTGGTATTTTGTCACCATTCATTTTTATCTGGTTGTTCTCAAGTTCGGTTAC
GAGATCCATTTGTCTATCTAGTTCAACTTGGAAAATCAACGTATCAGTCGGGCGGCCTCGCTTATCAACC
ACCAATTTCATATTGCTGTAAGTGTTTAAATCTTTACTTATTGGTTTCAAAACCCATTGGTTAAGCCTTT
TAAACTCATGGTAGTTATTTTCAAGCATTAACATGAACTTAAATTCATCAAGGCTAATCTCTATATTTGC
CTTGTGAGTTTTCTTTTGTGTTAGTTCTTTTAATAACCACTCATAAATCCTCATAGAGTATTTGTTTTCA
AAAGACTTAACATGTTCCAGATTATATTTTATGAATTTTTTTAACTGGAAAAGATAAGGCAATATCTCTT
CACTAAAAACTAATTCTAATTTTTCGCTTGAGAACTTGGCATAGTTTGTCCACTGGAAAATCTCAAAGCC
TTTAACCAAAGGATTCCTGATTTCCACAGTTCTCGTCATCAGCTCTCTGGTTGCTTTAGCTAATACACCA
TAAGCATTTTCCCTACTGATGTTCATCATCTGAGCGTATTGGTTATAAGTGAACGATACCGTCCGTTCTT
TCCTTGTAGGGTTTTCAATCGTGGGGTTGAGTAGTGCCACACAGCATAAAATTAGCTTGGTTTCATGCTC
CGTTAAGTCATAGCGACTAATCGCTAGTTCATTTGCTTTGAAAACAACTAATTCAGACATACATCTCAAT
TGGTCTAGGTGATTTTAATCACTATACCAATTGAGATGGGCTAGTCAATGATAATTACTAGTCCTTTTCC
TTTGAGTTGTGGGTATCTGTAAATTCTGCTAGACCTTTGCTGGAAAACTTGTAAATTCTGCTAGACCCTC
TGTAAATTCCGCTAGACCTTTGTGTGTTTTTTTTGTTTATATTCAAGTGGTTATAATTTATAGAATAAAG
AAAGAATAAAAAAAGATAAAAAGAATAGATCCCAGCCCTGTGTATAACTCACTACTTTAGTCAGTTCCGC
AGTATTACAAAAGGATGTCGCAAACGCTGTTTGCTCCTCTACAAAACAGACCTTAAAACCCTAAAGGCTT
AAGTAGCACCCTCGCAAGCTCGGGCAAATCGCTGAATATTCCTTTTGTCTCCGACCATCAGGCACCTGAG
TCGCTGTCTTTTTCGTGACATTCAGTTCGCTGCGCTCACGGCTCTGGCAGTGAATGGGGGTAAATGGCAC
TACAGGCGCCTTTTATGGATTCATGCAAGGAAACTACCCATAATACAAGAAAAGCCCGTCACGGGCTTCT
CAGGGCGTTTTATGGCGGGTCTGCTATGTGGTGCTATCTGACTTTTTGCTGTTCAGCAGTTCCTGCCCTC
TGATTTTCCAGTCTGACCACTTCGGATTATCCCGTGACAGGTCATTCAGACTGGCTAATGCACCCAGTAA
GGCAGCGGTATCATCAACAGGCTTACCCGTCTTACTGTCAACCAGACCCGCCAGGATTCTCATGCATAAA
AAACGCCCGGCGGCAACCGAGCGTTCTGAATTAATTAATCATCGCGACTGCAGAGATCCCAGAGTCCTTA
TTAGAAGAACTCGTCAAGAAGGCGATAGAAGGCGATGCGCTGCGAATCGGGAGCGGCGATACCGTAAAGC
ACGAGGAAGCGGTCAGCCCATTCGCCGCCAAGCTCTTCAGCAATATCACGGGTAGCCAACGCTATGTCCT
GATAGCGGTCCGCCACACCCAGCCGGCCACAGTCGATGAATCCAGAAAAGCGGCCATTTTCCACCATGAT
ATTCGGCAAGCAGGCATCGCCATGGGTCACGACGAGATCCTCGCCGTCGGGCATGCGCGCCTTGAGCCTG
GCGAACAGTTCGGCTGGCGCGAGCCCCTGATGCTCTTCGTCCAGATCATCCTGATCGACAAGACCGGCTT
CCATCCGAGTACGTGCTCGCTCGATGCGATGTTTCGCTTGGTGGTCGAATGGGCAGGTAGCCGGATCAAG
CGTATGCAGCCGCCGCATTGCATCAGCCATGATGGATACTTTCTCGGCAGGAGCAAGGTGAGATGACAGG
AGATCCTGCCCCGGCACTTCGCCCAATAGCAGCCAGTCCCTTCCCGCTTCAGTGACAACGTCGAGCACAG
CTGCGCAAGGAACGCCCGTCGTGGCCAGCCACGATAGCCGCGCTGCCTCGTCCTGCAGTTCATTCAGGGC
ACCGGACAGGTCGGTCTTGACAAAAAGAACCGGGCGCCCCTGCGCTGACAGCCGGAACACGGCGGCATCA
GAGCAGCCGATTGTCTGTTGTGCCCAGTCATAGCCGAATAGCCTCTCCACCCAAGCGGCCGGAGAACCTG
CGTGCAATCCATCTTGTTCAATCATGCGAAACGATCCTCATCCTGTCTCTTGATCAGATCTTGATCCCCT
GCGCCATCAGATCCTTGGCGGCAAGAAAGCCATCCAGTTTACTTTGCAGGGCTTCCCAACCTTACCAGAG
GGCGCCCCAGCTGGCAATTCCGACGTCTAAGAAACCATTATTATCATGACATTAACCTATAAAAATAGGC
GTATCACGA
